Addgene plasmid #75237: NFATc1-CRISPR #2 (PX458-EF1a-pSpCas9(BB)-2A-GFP)
Purpose: CRISPR/Cas9 plasmid against human NFATc1
Depositing lab: Ria Baumgrass. Depositing organization: Deutsches Rheuma-Forschungszentrum Berlin (DRFZ). Publication: Identification of Novel Nuclear Factor of Activated T Cells (NFAT)-Associated Proteins in T cells. Gabriel CH, Gross F, Karl M, Stephanowitz H, Hennig AF, Weber M, Gryzik S, Bachmann I, Hecklau K, Wienands J, Schuchhardt J, Herzel H, Radbruch A, Krause E, Baumgrass R. J Biol Chem. 2016 Sep 16. pii: jbc.M116.739326. 10.1074/jbc.M116.739326 PubMed 27637333.
Backbone
  Vector backbone: PX458-pSpCas9(BB)2A-GFP
  Backbone manufacturer: Feng Zhang (Plasmid #48138)
  Backbone size w/o insert (bp): 9703
  Total vector size (bp): 9703
  Modifications to backbone: CBH promoter exchanged for hEF1a promoter
  Vector type: CRISPR
  Selectable markers: GFP
Growth in bacteria
  Bacterial resistance: Ampicillin, 100 μg/mL
  Growth temperature: 37°C
  Growth strain: NEB Stable
  Copy number: Unknown
Gene/Insert
  Gene/Insert name: sgRNA against NFATc1 (alt name: NFAT2)
  gRNA/shRNA sequence: (gg)GGTCTGAAGGTTGTGGCACG
  Species: H. sapiens (human)
  GenBank ID: ID: 4772 (GENE-ID)
  Entrez Gene: NFATC1 (a.k.a. NF-ATC, NF-ATc1.2, NFAT2, NFATc)
Terms and licenses: Academic/Nonprofit Terms; Industry Terms: Not Available to Industry
Depositor comments: gRNA contains at least 3 missmatches against human DNA (http://crispr.mit.edu) 2 additional nonmatching Guanidines added at 5' to enhance specificity (Kim, D. et al. Digenome-seq: genome-wide profiling of CRISPR-Cas9 off-target effects in human cells. Nat. Methods 12, 237–43, 1 p following 243 (2015).) targets all isoforms.
How to cite: NFATc1-CRISPR #2 (PX458-EF1a-pSpCas9(BB)-2A-GFP) was a gift from Ria Baumgrass (Addgene plasmid # 75237 ; http://n2t.net/addgene:75237 ; RRID:Addgene_75237)
