[The description below was written by a language model from this plasmid's Addgene catalogue record and pLannotate feature annotations shown in this document.]
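Description:
NFATc1-CRISPR #2 is an all-in-one mammalian CRISPR/Cas9 expression plasmid of about 9.7 kb, built on the PX458 pSpCas9(BB)-2A-GFP backbone and intended to disrupt the human NFATC1 gene (also called NFAT2). It is propagated in E. coli through a high-copy ColE1/pUC-type origin and selected with ampicillin via the β-lactamase gene. An M13/f1-type phage origin is also annotated, together with a single AAV2 ITR and small bom and rop fragments, which appear to be backbone remnants. There is no drug marker for mammalian cells; GFP fluorescence is the means of identifying or sorting transfected cells.

The plasmid carries two expression units. A human U6 RNA polymerase III promoter drives the single guide RNA, made up of the NFATc1-specific spacer fused to the Streptococcus pyogenes gRNA scaffold. According to the depositor, the guide targets all NFATc1 isoforms, has at least three mismatches to other sites in the human genome, and carries two extra non-matching guanines at its 5' end intended to improve specificity. The second unit expresses S. pyogenes Cas9 (annotated by the software as contiguous N- and C-terminal portions) with a nucleoplasmin nuclear localization signal. It is followed by EGFP, linked through the 2A peptide named in the construct title but not separately annotated, and terminated by the bGH polyadenylation signal. Unlike the parental vector, the CBh promoter has been replaced by the human EF-1α promoter. The record does not give the reason for the swap. The associated publication concerns NFAT-associated proteins in T cells, consistent with use for generating NFATc1 knockout cells.
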