Features (pLannotate 1.2.2; 17 found; start..end, strand, type, name):
      1..241     +  promoter       U6 promoter: RNA polymerase III promoter for human U6 snRNA
    272..347     +  misc_RNA       gRNA scaffold: guide RNA scaffold for the Streptococcus pyogenes CRISPR/Cas9 system
    354..397     +  misc_RNA       gRNA scaffold (fragment): guide RNA scaffold for the Streptococcus pyogenes CRISPR/Cas9 system
    460..1638    +  promoter       EF-1α promoter: strong constitutive promoter for human elongation factor EF-1α
   1785..3386    +  CDS            Cas9(N): N-terminal portion of Streptococcus pyogenes Cas9 (Zetsche et al., 2015)
   3387..5885    +  CDS            Cas9(C): C-terminal portion of Streptococcus pyogenes Cas9 (Zetsche et al., 2015)
   5886..5933    +  CDS            nucleoplasmin NLS: bipartite nuclear localization signal from nucleoplasmin
   6003..6716    +  CDS            EGFP: EGFP is a basic (constitutively fluorescent) green fluorescent protein published in 1996, derived from Aequorea victoria. It is reported to be a rapidly-maturing weak dimer with moderate acid sensitivity.
   6750..6861    +  polyA_signal   bGH poly(A) signal: bovine growth hormone polyadenylation signal
   6966..7106    +  repeat_region  AAV2 ITR: inverted terminal repeat of adeno-associated virus serotype 2 inverted
   7111..7162    -  misc_feature   bom (fragment): basis of mobility region from pBR322
   7181..7561    +  rep_origin     M13 ori (sequence partly withheld): M13 bacteriophage origin of replication; arrow indicates direction of (+) strand synthesis
   7637..7686    -  misc_feature   bom (fragment): basis of mobility region from pBR322
   7788..7823    -  CDS            rop (fragment): Rop protein, which maintains plasmids at low copy number; rop
   7918..8022    +  promoter       AmpR promoter: bla
   8023..8883    +  CDS            AmpR: β-lactamase; bla; confers resistance to ampicillin, carbenicillin, and related antibiotics
   9054..9642    +  rep_origin     ori: high-copy-number ColE1/pMB1/pBR322/pUC origin of replication
>Addgene plasmid #75237 | NFATc1-CRISPR #2 (PX458-EF1a-pSpCas9(BB)-2A-GFP) | depositor full sequence | sequence record 142279 | NFATc1-CRISPR #2 (PX458-EF1a-pSpCas9(BB)-2A-GFP) sequence 9703 bps
GAGGGCCTATTTCCCATGATTCCTTCATATTTGCATATACGATACAAGGCTGTTAGAGAGATAATTGGAA
TTAATTTGACTGTAAACACAAAGATATTAGTACAAAATACGTGACGTAGAAAGTAATAATTTCTTGGGTA
GTTTGCAGTTTTAAAATTATGTTTTAAAATGGACTATCATATGCTTACCGTAACTTGAAAGTATTTCGAT
TTCTTGGCTTTATATATCTTGTGGAAAGGACGAAACACCGGGGTCTGAAGGTTGTGGCACGGTTTTAGAG
CTAGAAATAGCAAGTTAAAATAAGGCTAGTCCGTTATCAACTTGAAAAAGTGGCACCGAGTCGGTGCTTT
TTTGTTTTAGAGCTAGAAATAGCAAGTTAAAATAAGGCTAGTCCGTTTTTAGCGCGTGCGCCAATTCTGC
AGACAAATGGCTCTAGTGGTCTTGAAAGGAGTGGGAATTGGCTCCGGTGCCCGTCAGTGGGCAGAGCGCA
CATCGCCCACAGTCCCCGAGAAGTTGGGGGGAGGGGTCGGCAATTGAACCGGTGCCTAGAGAAGGTGGCG
CGGGGTAAACTGGGAAAGTGATGTCGTGTACTGGCTCCGCCTTTTTCCCGAGGGTGGGGGAGAACCGTAT
ATAAGTGCAGTAGTCGCCGTGAACGTTCTTTTTCGCAACGGGTTTGCCGCCAGAACACAGGTAAGTGCCG
TGTGTGGTTCCCGCGGGCCTGGCCTCTTTACGGGTTATGGCCCTTGCGTGCCTTGAATTACTTCCACCTG
GCTGCAGTACGTGATTCTTGATCCCGAGCTTCGGGTTGGAAGTGGGTGGGAGAGTTCGAGGCCTTGCGCT
TAAGGAGCCCCTTCGCCTCGTGCTTGAGTTGAGGCCTGGCCTGGGCGCTGGGGCCGCCGCGTGCGAATCT
GGTGGCACCTTCGCGCCTGTCTCGCTGCTTTCGATAAGTCTCTAGCCATTTAAAATTTTTGATGACCTGC
TGCGACGCTTTTTTTCTGGCAAGATAGTCTTGTAAATGCGGGCCAAGATCTGCACACTGGTATTTCGGTT
TTTGGGGCCGCGGGCGGCGACGGGGCCCGTGCGTCCCAGCGCACATGTTCGGCGAGGCGGGGCCTGCGAG
CGCGGCCACCGAGAATCGGACGGGGGTAGTCTCAAGCTGGCCGGCCTGCTCTGGTGCCTGGCCTCGCGCC
GCCGTGTATCGCCCCGCCCTGGGCGGCAAGGCTGGCCCGGTCGGCACCAGTTGCGTGAGCGGAAAGATGG
CCGCTTCCCGGCCCTGCTGCAGGGAGCTCAAAATGGAGGACGCGGCGCTCGGGAGAGCGGGCGGGTGAGT
CACCCACACAAAGGAAAAGGGCCTTTCCGTCCTCAGCCGTCGCTTCATGTGACTCCACGGAGTACCGGGC
GCCGTCCAGGCACCTCGATTAGTTCTCGAGCTTTTGGAGTACGTCGTCTTTAGGTTGGGGGGAGGGGTTT
TATGCGATGGAGTTTCCCCACACTGAGTGGGTGGAGACTGAAGTTAGGCCAGCTTGGCACTTGATGTAAT
TCTCCTTGGAATTTGCCCTTTTTGAGTTTGGATCTTGGTTCATTCTCAAGCCTCAGACAGTGGTTCAAAG
TTTTTTTCTTCCATTTCAGGTGTCGTGAGGAATTTCGACATTTCCGGTGCCACCATGGACTATAAGGACC
ACGACGGAGACTACAAGGATCATGATATTGATTACAAAGACGATGACGATAAGATGGCCCCAAAGAAGAA
GCGGAAGGTCGGTATCCACGGAGTCCCAGCAGCCGACAAGAAGTACAGCATCGGCCTGGACATCGGCACC
AACTCTGTGGGCTGGGCCGTGATCACCGACGAGTACAAGGTGCCCAGCAAGAAATTCAAGGTGCTGGGCA
ACACCGACCGGCACAGCATCAAGAAGAACCTGATCGGAGCCCTGCTGTTCGACAGCGGCGAAACAGCCGA
GGCCACCCGGCTGAAGAGAACCGCCAGAAGAAGATACACCAGACGGAAGAACCGGATCTGCTATCTGCAA
GAGATCTTCAGCAACGAGATGGCCAAGGTGGACGACAGCTTCTTCCACAGACTGGAAGAGTCCTTCCTGG
TGGAAGAGGATAAGAAGCACGAGCGGCACCCCATCTTCGGCAACATCGTGGACGAGGTGGCCTACCACGA
GAAGTACCCCACCATCTACCACCTGAGAAAGAAACTGGTGGACAGCACCGACAAGGCCGACCTGCGGCTG
ATCTATCTGGCCCTGGCCCACATGATCAAGTTCCGGGGCCACTTCCTGATCGAGGGCGACCTGAACCCCG
ACAACAGCGACGTGGACAAGCTGTTCATCCAGCTGGTGCAGACCTACAACCAGCTGTTCGAGGAAAACCC
CATCAACGCCAGCGGCGTGGACGCCAAGGCCATCCTGTCTGCCAGACTGAGCAAGAGCAGACGGCTGGAA
AATCTGATCGCCCAGCTGCCCGGCGAGAAGAAGAATGGCCTGTTCGGAAACCTGATTGCCCTGAGCCTGG
GCCTGACCCCCAACTTCAAGAGCAACTTCGACCTGGCCGAGGATGCCAAACTGCAGCTGAGCAAGGACAC
CTACGACGACGACCTGGACAACCTGCTGGCCCAGATCGGCGACCAGTACGCCGACCTGTTTCTGGCCGCC
AAGAACCTGTCCGACGCCATCCTGCTGAGCGACATCCTGAGAGTGAACACCGAGATCACCAAGGCCCCCC
TGAGCGCCTCTATGATCAAGAGATACGACGAGCACCACCAGGACCTGACCCTGCTGAAAGCTCTCGTGCG
GCAGCAGCTGCCTGAGAAGTACAAAGAGATTTTCTTCGACCAGAGCAAGAACGGCTACGCCGGCTACATT
GACGGCGGAGCCAGCCAGGAAGAGTTCTACAAGTTCATCAAGCCCATCCTGGAAAAGATGGACGGCACCG
AGGAACTGCTCGTGAAGCTGAACAGAGAGGACCTGCTGCGGAAGCAGCGGACCTTCGACAACGGCAGCAT
CCCCCACCAGATCCACCTGGGAGAGCTGCACGCCATTCTGCGGCGGCAGGAAGATTTTTACCCATTCCTG
AAGGACAACCGGGAAAAGATCGAGAAGATCCTGACCTTCCGCATCCCCTACTACGTGGGCCCTCTGGCCA
GGGGAAACAGCAGATTCGCCTGGATGACCAGAAAGAGCGAGGAAACCATCACCCCCTGGAACTTCGAGGA
AGTGGTGGACAAGGGCGCTTCCGCCCAGAGCTTCATCGAGCGGATGACCAACTTCGATAAGAACCTGCCC
AACGAGAAGGTGCTGCCCAAGCACAGCCTGCTGTACGAGTACTTCACCGTGTATAACGAGCTGACCAAAG
TGAAATACGTGACCGAGGGAATGAGAAAGCCCGCCTTCCTGAGCGGCGAGCAGAAAAAGGCCATCGTGGA
CCTGCTGTTCAAGACCAACCGGAAAGTGACCGTGAAGCAGCTGAAAGAGGACTACTTCAAGAAAATCGAG
TGCTTCGACTCCGTGGAAATCTCCGGCGTGGAAGATCGGTTCAACGCCTCCCTGGGCACATACCACGATC
TGCTGAAAATTATCAAGGACAAGGACTTCCTGGACAATGAGGAAAACGAGGACATTCTGGAAGATATCGT
GCTGACCCTGACACTGTTTGAGGACAGAGAGATGATCGAGGAACGGCTGAAAACCTATGCCCACCTGTTC
GACGACAAAGTGATGAAGCAGCTGAAGCGGCGGAGATACACCGGCTGGGGCAGGCTGAGCCGGAAGCTGA
TCAACGGCATCCGGGACAAGCAGTCCGGCAAGACAATCCTGGATTTCCTGAAGTCCGACGGCTTCGCCAA
CAGAAACTTCATGCAGCTGATCCACGACGACAGCCTGACCTTTAAAGAGGACATCCAGAAAGCCCAGGTG
TCCGGCCAGGGCGATAGCCTGCACGAGCACATTGCCAATCTGGCCGGCAGCCCCGCCATTAAGAAGGGCA
TCCTGCAGACAGTGAAGGTGGTGGACGAGCTCGTGAAAGTGATGGGCCGGCACAAGCCCGAGAACATCGT
GATCGAAATGGCCAGAGAGAACCAGACCACCCAGAAGGGACAGAAGAACAGCCGCGAGAGAATGAAGCGG
ATCGAAGAGGGCATCAAAGAGCTGGGCAGCCAGATCCTGAAAGAACACCCCGTGGAAAACACCCAGCTGC
AGAACGAGAAGCTGTACCTGTACTACCTGCAGAATGGGCGGGATATGTACGTGGACCAGGAACTGGACAT
CAACCGGCTGTCCGACTACGATGTGGACCATATCGTGCCTCAGAGCTTTCTGAAGGACGACTCCATCGAC
AACAAGGTGCTGACCAGAAGCGACAAGAACCGGGGCAAGAGCGACAACGTGCCCTCCGAAGAGGTCGTGA
AGAAGATGAAGAACTACTGGCGGCAGCTGCTGAACGCCAAGCTGATTACCCAGAGAAAGTTCGACAATCT
GACCAAGGCCGAGAGAGGCGGCCTGAGCGAACTGGATAAGGCCGGCTTCATCAAGAGACAGCTGGTGGAA
ACCCGGCAGATCACAAAGCACGTGGCACAGATCCTGGACTCCCGGATGAACACTAAGTACGACGAGAATG
ACAAGCTGATCCGGGAAGTGAAAGTGATCACCCTGAAGTCCAAGCTGGTGTCCGATTTCCGGAAGGATTT
CCAGTTTTACAAAGTGCGCGAGATCAACAACTACCACCACGCCCACGACGCCTACCTGAACGCCGTCGTG
GGAACCGCCCTGATCAAAAAGTACCCTAAGCTGGAAAGCGAGTTCGTGTACGGCGACTACAAGGTGTACG
ACGTGCGGAAGATGATCGCCAAGAGCGAGCAGGAAATCGGCAAGGCTACCGCCAAGTACTTCTTCTACAG
CAACATCATGAACTTTTTCAAGACCGAGATTACCCTGGCCAACGGCGAGATCCGGAAGCGGCCTCTGATC
GAGACAAACGGCGAAACCGGGGAGATCGTGTGGGATAAGGGCCGGGATTTTGCCACCGTGCGGAAAGTGC
TGAGCATGCCCCAAGTGAATATCGTGAAAAAGACCGAGGTGCAGACAGGCGGCTTCAGCAAAGAGTCTAT
CCTGCCCAAGAGGAACAGCGATAAGCTGATCGCCAGAAAGAAGGACTGGGACCCTAAGAAGTACGGCGGC
TTCGACAGCCCCACCGTGGCCTATTCTGTGCTGGTGGTGGCCAAAGTGGAAAAGGGCAAGTCCAAGAAAC
TGAAGAGTGTGAAAGAGCTGCTGGGGATCACCATCATGGAAAGAAGCAGCTTCGAGAAGAATCCCATCGA
CTTTCTGGAAGCCAAGGGCTACAAAGAAGTGAAAAAGGACCTGATCATCAAGCTGCCTAAGTACTCCCTG
TTCGAGCTGGAAAACGGCCGGAAGAGAATGCTGGCCTCTGCCGGCGAACTGCAGAAGGGAAACGAACTGG
CCCTGCCCTCCAAATATGTGAACTTCCTGTACCTGGCCAGCCACTATGAGAAGCTGAAGGGCTCCCCCGA
GGATAATGAGCAGAAACAGCTGTTTGTGGAACAGCACAAGCACTACCTGGACGAGATCATCGAGCAGATC
AGCGAGTTCTCCAAGAGAGTGATCCTGGCCGACGCTAATCTGGACAAAGTGCTGTCCGCCTACAACAAGC
ACCGGGATAAGCCCATCAGAGAGCAGGCCGAGAATATCATCCACCTGTTTACCCTGACCAATCTGGGAGC
CCCTGCCGCCTTCAAGTACTTTGACACCACCATCGACCGGAAGAGGTACACCAGCACCAAAGAGGTGCTG
GACGCCACCCTGATCCACCAGAGCATCACCGGCCTGTACGAGACACGGATCGACCTGTCTCAGCTGGGAG
GCGACAAAAGGCCGGCGGCCACGAAAAAGGCCGGCCAGGCAAAAAAGAAAAAGGAATTCGGCAGTGGAGA
GGGCAGAGGAAGTCTGCTAACATGCGGTGACGTCGAGGAGAATCCTGGCCCAGTGAGCAAGGGCGAGGAG
CTGTTCACCGGGGTGGTGCCCATCCTGGTCGAGCTGGACGGCGACGTAAACGGCCACAAGTTCAGCGTGT
CCGGCGAGGGCGAGGGCGATGCCACCTACGGCAAGCTGACCCTGAAGTTCATCTGCACCACCGGCAAGCT
GCCCGTGCCCTGGCCCACCCTCGTGACCACCCTGACCTACGGCGTGCAGTGCTTCAGCCGCTACCCCGAC
CACATGAAGCAGCACGACTTCTTCAAGTCCGCCATGCCCGAAGGCTACGTCCAGGAGCGCACCATCTTCT
TCAAGGACGACGGCAACTACAAGACCCGCGCCGAGGTGAAGTTCGAGGGCGACACCCTGGTGAACCGCAT
CGAGCTGAAGGGCATCGACTTCAAGGAGGACGGCAACATCCTGGGGCACAAGCTGGAGTACAACTACAAC
AGCCACAACGTCTATATCATGGCCGACAAGCAGAAGAACGGCATCAAGGTGAACTTCAAGATCCGCCACA
ACATCGAGGACGGCAGCGTGCAGCTCGCCGACCACTACCAGCAGAACACCCCCATCGGCGACGGCCCCGT
GCTGCTGCCCGACAACCACTACCTGAGCACCCAGTCCGCCCTGAGCAAAGACCCCAACGAGAAGCGCGAT
CACATGGTCCTGCTGGAGTTCGTGACCGCCGCCGGGATCACTCTCGGCATGGACGAGCTGTACAAGGAAT
TCTAACTAGAGCTCGCTGATCAGCCTCGACTGTGCCTTCTAGTTGCCAGCCATCTGTTGTTTGCCCCTCC
CCCGTGCCTTCCTTGACCCTGGAAGGTGCCACTCCCACTGTCCTTTCCTAATAAAATGAGGAAATTGCAT
CGCATTGTCTGAGTAGGTGTCATTCTATTCTGGGGGGTGGGGTGGGGCAGGACAGCAAGGGGGAGGATTG
GGAAGAGAATAGCAGGCATGCTGGGGAGCGGCCGCAGGAACCCCTAGTGATGGAGTTGGCCACTCCCTCT
CTGCGCGCTCGCTCGCTCACTGAGGCCGGGCGACCAAAGGTCGCCCGACGCCCGGGCTTTGCCCGGGCGG
CCTCAGTGAGCGAGCGAGCGCGCAGCTGCCTGCAGGGGCGCCTGATGCGGTATTTTCTCCTTACGCATCT
GTGCGGTATTTCACACCGCATA
[142 nt withheld, positions 7163-7304]
C
[141 nt withheld, positions 7306-7446]
CCTTTGACGTTGGAGTCCACGTTCTTT
[37 nt withheld, positions 7474-7510]
ACCCTATCTCGGGCTATTCTTTTGATTTATAAGGGATTTTGCCGATTTCGGCCTATTGGTTAAAAAATGA
GCTGATTTAACAAAAATTTAACGCGAATTTTAACAAAATATTAACGTTTACAATTTTATGGTGCACTCTC
AGTACAATCTGCTCTGATGCCGCATAGTTAAGCCAGCCCCGACACCCGCCAACACCCGCTGACGCGCCCT
GACGGGCTTGTCTGCTCCCGGCATCCGCTTACAGACAAGCTGTGACCGTCTCCGGGAGCTGCATGTGTCA
GAGGTTTTCACCGTCATCACCGAAACGCGCGAGACGAAAGGGCCTCGTGATACGCCTATTTTTATAGGTT
AATGTCATGATAATAATGGTTTCTTAGACGTCAGGTGGCACTTTTCGGGGAAATGTGCGCGGAACCCCTA
TTTGTTTATTTTTCTAAATACATTCAAATATGTATCCGCTCATGAGACAATAACCCTGATAAATGCTTCA
ATAATATTGAAAAAGGAAGAGTATGAGTATTCAACATTTCCGTGTCGCCCTTATTCCCTTTTTTGCGGCA
TTTTGCCTTCCTGTTTTTGCTCACCCAGAAACGCTGGTGAAAGTAAAAGATGCTGAAGATCAGTTGGGTG
CACGAGTGGGTTACATCGAACTGGATCTCAACAGCGGTAAGATCCTTGAGAGTTTTCGCCCCGAAGAACG
TTTTCCAATGATGAGCACTTTTAAAGTTCTGCTATGTGGCGCGGTATTATCCCGTATTGACGCCGGGCAA
GAGCAACTCGGTCGCCGCATACACTATTCTCAGAATGACTTGGTTGAGTACTCACCAGTCACAGAAAAGC
ATCTTACGGATGGCATGACAGTAAGAGAATTATGCAGTGCTGCCATAACCATGAGTGATAACACTGCGGC
CAACTTACTTCTGACAACGATCGGAGGACCGAAGGAGCTAACCGCTTTTTTGCACAACATGGGGGATCAT
GTAACTCGCCTTGATCGTTGGGAACCGGAGCTGAATGAAGCCATACCAAACGACGAGCGTGACACCACGA
TGCCTGTAGCAATGGCAACAACGTTGCGCAAACTATTAACTGGCGAACTACTTACTCTAGCTTCCCGGCA
ACAATTAATAGACTGGATGGAGGCGGATAAAGTTGCAGGACCACTTCTGCGCTCGGCCCTTCCGGCTGGC
TGGTTTATTGCTGATAAATCTGGAGCCGGTGAGCGTGGAAGCCGCGGTATCATTGCAGCACTGGGGCCAG
ATGGTAAGCCCTCCCGTATCGTAGTTATCTACACGACGGGGAGTCAGGCAACTATGGATGAACGAAATAG
ACAGATCGCTGAGATAGGTGCCTCACTGATTAAGCATTGGTAACTGTCAGACCAAGTTTACTCATATATA
CTTTAGATTGATTTAAAACTTCATTTTTAATTTAAAAGGATCTAGGTGAAGATCCTTTTTGATAATCTCA
TGACCAAAATCCCTTAACGTGAGTTTTCGTTCCACTGAGCGTCAGACCCCGTAGAAAAGATCAAAGGATC
TTCTTGAGATCCTTTTTTTCTGCGCGTAATCTGCTGCTTGCAAACAAAAAAACCACCGCTACCAGCGGTG
GTTTGTTTGCCGGATCAAGAGCTACCAACTCTTTTTCCGAAGGTAACTGGCTTCAGCAGAGCGCAGATAC
CAAATACTGTCCTTCTAGTGTAGCCGTAGTTAGGCCACCACTTCAAGAACTCTGTAGCACCGCCTACATA
CCTCGCTCTGCTAATCCTGTTACCAGTGGCTGCTGCCAGTGGCGATAAGTCGTGTCTTACCGGGTTGGAC
TCAAGACGATAGTTACCGGATAAGGCGCAGCGGTCGGGCTGAACGGGGGGTTCGTGCACACAGCCCAGCT
TGGAGCGAACGACCTACACCGAACTGAGATACCTACAGCGTGAGCTATGAGAAAGCGCCACGCTTCCCGA
AGGGAGAAAGGCGGACAGGTATCCGGTAAGCGGCAGGGTCGGAACAGGAGAGCGCACGAGGGAGCTTCCA
GGGGGAAACGCCTGGTATCTTTATAGTCCTGTCGGGTTTCGCCACCTCTGACTTGAGCGTCGATTTTTGT
GATGCTCGTCAGGGGGGCGGAGCCTATGGAAAAACGCCAGCAACGCGGCCTTTTTACGGTTCCTGGCCTT
TTGCTGGCCTTTTGCTCACATGT
