>Addgene plasmid #75237 | NFATc1-CRISPR #2 (PX458-EF1a-pSpCas9(BB)-2A-GFP) | addgene partial sequence | sequence record 148267 | LKO1_5 5'-GACTATCATATGCTTACCGT-3'
AAGGACGAAACACCGGGGTCTGAAGGTTGTGGCACGGTTTTAGAGCTAGAAATAGCAAGTTAAAATAAGG
CTAGTCCGTTATCAACTTGAAAAAGTGGCACCGAGTCGGTGCTTTTTTGTTTTAGAGCTAGAAATAGCAA
GTTAAAATAAGGCTAGTCCGTTTTTAGCGCGTGCGCCAATTCTGCAGACAAATGGCTCTAGTGGTCTTGA
AAGGAGTGGGAATTGGCTCCGGTGCCCGTCAGTGGGCAGAGCGCACATCGCCCACAGTCCCCGAGAAGTT
GGGGGGAGGGGTCGGCAATTGAACCGGTGCCTAGAGAAGGTGGCGCGGGGTAAACTGGGAAAGTGATGTC
GTGTACTGGCTCCGCCTTTTTCCCGAGGGTGGGGGAGAACCGTATATAAGTGCAGTAGTCGCCGTGAACG
TTCTTTTTCGCAACGGGTTTGCCGCCAGAACACAGGTAAGTGCCGTGTGTGGTTCCCGCGGGCCTGGCCT
CTTTACGGGTTATGGCCCTTGCGTGCCTTGAATTACTTCCACCTGGCTGCA
