>Addgene plasmid #75237 | NFATc1-CRISPR #2 (PX458-EF1a-pSpCas9(BB)-2A-GFP) | addgene partial sequence | sequence record 148268 | StrepPyoCas9-5UTR-F 5'-CGGTGCCACTTTTTCAAGTTG-3'
AACCGTGCCACAACCTTCAGACCCCGGTGTTTCGTCCTTTCCACAAGATATATAAAGCCAAGAAATCGAA
ATACTTTCAAGTTACGGTAAGCATATGATAGTCCATTTTAAAACATAATTTTAAAACTGCAAACTACCCA
AGAAATTATTACTTTCTACGTCACGTATTTTGTACTAATATCTTTGTGTTTACAGTCAAATTAATTCCAA
TTATCTCTCTAACAGCCTTGTATCGTATATGCAAATATGAAGGAATCATGGGAAATAGGCCCTCACATGT
GAGCAAAAGGCCAGCAAAAGGCCAGGAACCGTAAAAAGGCCGCGTTGCTGGCGTTTTTCCATAGGCTCCG
CCCCCCTGACGAGCATCACAAAAATCGACGCTCAAGTCAGAGGTGGCGAAACCCGACAGGACTATAAAGA
TACCAGGCGTTTCCCCCTGGAAGCTCCCTCGTGCGCTCTCCTGTTCCGACCCTGCCGCTTACCGGATACC
TGTCCGCCTTTCTCCCTTCGGGAAGCGTGGCGCTTTCTCATAGCTCACGCTGTAGGTATCTCAGTTCGGT
GTAGGTCGTTCGCTCCAAGCTGGGCTGTGTGCACGAACCCCCCGTTCAGCCCGACCGCTGCGCCTTATCC
GGTAACTATCGTCTTGAGTCCAACCCG
